>Addgene plasmid #85558 | sgAPC(B) | depositor partial sequence | sequence record 165764 | U6-Fwd, covering sgRNA target sequence
TGCATCGATACAGGCTGTTAGAGAGATAATTGGAATTAATTTGACTGTAAACACAAAGATATTAGTACAA
AATACGTGACGTAGAAAGTAATAATTTCTTGGGTAGTTTGCAGTTTTAAAATTATGTTTTAAAATGGACT
ATCATATGCTTACCGTAACTTGAAAGTATTTCGATTTCTTGGCTTTATATATCTTGTGGAAAGGACGAAA
CACCGCCATGCAGTGGAATGGTAAGGTTTTAGAGCTAGAAATAGCAAGTTAAAATAAGGCTAGTCCGTTA
TCAACTTGAAAAAGTGGCACCGAGTCGGTGCTTTTTTGTTTTAGAGCTAGAAATAGCAAGTTAAAATAAG
GCTAGTCCGTTTTTAGCGCGTGCGCCAATTCTGCAGACAAATGGCTCTAGAGGTACCCGTTACATAACTT
ACGGTAAATGGCCCGCCTGGCTGACCGCCCAACGACCCCCGCCCATTGACGTCAATAGTAACGCCAATAG
GGACTTTCCATTGACGTCAATGGGTGGAGTATTTACGGTAAACTGCCCACTTGGCAGTACATCAAGTGTA
TCATATGCCAAGTACGCCCCCTATTGACGTCAATGACGGTAAATGGCCCGCCTGGCATTGTGCCCAGTAC
ATGACCTTATGGGACTTTCCTACTTGGCAGTACATCTACGTATTAGTCATCGCTATTACCATGGTCGAGG
TGAGCCCCAC
