>Addgene plasmid #85558 | sgAPC(B) | addgene partial sequence | sequence record 171512 | Addgene Partial NGS Result
CCTATAAAAAGCGAAGCGCGCGGCGGGCGGGAGTCGCTGCGCGCTGCCTTCGCCCCGTGCCCCGCTCCGC
CGCCGCCTCGCGCCGCCCGCCCCGGCTCTGACTGACCGCGTTACTCCCACAGGTGAGCGGGCGGGACGGC
CCTTCTCCTCCGGGCTGTAATTAGCTGAGCAAGAGGTAAGGGTTTAAGGGATGGTTGGTTGGTGGGGTAT
TAATGTTTAATTACCTGGAGCACCTGCCTGAAATCACTTTTTTTCAGGTTGGACCGGTGCCACCATGGAC
TATAAGGACCACGACGGAGACTACAAGGATCATGATATTGATTACAAAGACGATGACGATAAGATGGCCC
CAAAGAAGAAGCGGAAGGTCGGTATCCACGGAGTCCCAGCAGCCGACAAGAAGTACAGCATCGGCCTGGA
CATCGGCACCAACTCTGTGGGCTGGGCCGTGATCACCGACGAGTACAAGGTGCCCAGCAAGAAATTCAAG
GTGCTGGGCAACACCGACCGGCACAGCATCAAGAAGAACCTGATCGGAGCCCTGCTGTTCGACAGCGGCG
AAACAGCCGAGGCCACCCGGCTGAAGAGAACCGCCAGAAGAAGATACACCAGACGGAAGAACCGGATCTG
CTATCTGCAAGAGATCTTCAGCAACGAGATGGCCAAGGTGGACGACAGCTTCTTCCACAGACTGGAAGAG
TCCTTCCTGGTGGAAGAGGATAAGAAGCACGAGCGGCACCCCATCTTCGGCAACATCGTGGACGAGGTGG
CCTACCACGAGAAGTACCCCACCATCTACCACCTGAGAAAGAAACTGGTGGACAGCACCGACAAGGCCGA
CCTGCGGCTGATCTATCTGGCCCTGGCCCACATGATCAAGTTCCGGGGCCACTTCCTGATCGAGGGCGAC
CTGAACCCCGACAACAGCGACGTGGACAAGCTGTTCATCCAGCTGGTGCAGACCTACAACCAGCTGTTCG
AGGAAAACCCCATCAACGCCAGCGGCGTGGACGCCAAGGCCATCCTGTCTGCCAGACTGAGCAAGAGCAG
ACGGCTGGAAAATCTGATCGCCCAGCTGCCCGGCGAGAAGAAGAATGGCCTGTTCGGAAACCTGATTGCC
CTGAGCCTGGGCCTGACCCCCAACTTCAAGAGCAACTTCGACCTGGCCGAGGATGCCAAACTGCAGCTGA
GCAAGGACACCTACGACGACGACCTGGACAACCTGCTGGCCCAGATCGGCGACCAGTACGCCGACCTGTT
TCTGGCCGCCAAGAACCTGTCCGACGCCATCCTGCTGAGCGACATCCTGAGAGTGAACACCGAGATCACC
AAGGCCCCCCTGAGCGCCTCTATGATCAAGAGATACGACGAGCACCACCAGGACCTGACCCTGCTGAAAG
CTCTCGTGCGGCAGCAGCTGCCTGAGAAGTACAAAGAGATTTTCTTCGACCAGAGCAAGAACGGCTACGC
CGGCTACATTGACGGCGGAGCCAGCCAGGAAGAGTTCTACAAGTTCATCAAGCCCATCCTGGAAAAGATG
GACGGCACCGAGGAACTGCTCGTGAAGCTGAACAGAGAGGACCTGCTGCGGAAGCAGCGGACCTTCGACA
ACGGCAGCATCCCCCACCAGATCCACCTGGGAGAGCTGCACGCCATTCTGCGGCGGCAGGAAGATTTTTA
CCCATTCCTGAAGGACAACCGGGAAAAGATCGAGAAGATCCTGACCTTCCGCATCCCCTACTACGTGGGC
CCTCTGGCCAGGGGAAACAGCAGATTCGCCTGGATGACCAGAAAGAGCGAGGAAACCATCACCCCCTGGA
ACTTCGAGGAAGTGGTGGACAAGGGCGCTTCCGCCCAGAGCTTCATCGAGCGGATGACCAACTTCGATAA
GAACCTGCCCAACGAGAAGGTGCTGCCCAAGCACAGCCTGCTGTACGAGTACTTCACCGTGTATAACGAG
CTGACCAAAGTGAAATACGTGACCGAGGGAATGAGAAAGCCCGCCTTCCTGAGCGGCGAGCAGAAAAAGG
CCATCGTGGACCTGCTGTTCAAGACCAACCGGAAAGTGACCGTGAAGCAGCTGAAAGAGGACTACTTCAA
GAAAATCGAGTGCTTCGACTCCGTGGAAATCTCCGGCGTGGAAGATCGGTTCAACGCCTCCCTGGGCACA
TACCACGATCTGCTGAAAATTATCAAGGACAAGGACTTCCTGGACAATGAGGAAAACGAGGACATTCTGG
AAGATATCGTGCTGACCCTGACACTGTTTGAGGACAGAGAGATGATCGAGGAACGGCTGAAAACCTATGC
CCACCTGTTCGACGACAAAGTGATGAAGCAGCTGAAGCGGCGGAGATACACCGGCTGGGGCAGGCTGAGC
CGGAAGCTGATCAACGGCATCCGGGACAAGCAGTCCGGCAAGACAATCCTGGATTTCCTGAAGTCCGACG
GCTTCGCCAACAGAAACTTCATGCAGCTGATCCACGACGACAGCCTGACCTTTAAAGAGGACATCCAGAA
AGCCCAGGTGTCCGGCCAGGGCGATAGCCTGCACGAGCACATTGCCAATCTGGCCGGCAGCCCCGCCATT
AAGAAGGGCATCCTGCAGACAGTGAAGGTGGTGGACGAGCTCGTGAAAGTGATGGGCCGGCACAAGCCCG
AGAACATCGTGATCGAAATGGCCAGAGAGAACCAGACCACCCAGAAGGGACAGAAGAACAGCCGCGAGAG
AATGAAGCGGATCGAAGAGGGCATCAAAGAGCTGGGCAGCCAGATCCTGAAAGAACACCCCGTGGAAAAC
ACCCAGCTGCAGAACGAGAAGCTGTACCTGTACTACCTGCAGAATGGGCGGGATATGTACGTGGACCAGG
AACTGGACATCAACCGGCTGTCCGACTACGATGTGGACCATATCGTGCCTCAGAGCTTTCTGAAGGACGA
CTCCATCGACAACAAGGTGCTGACCAGAAGCGACAAGAACCGGGGCAAGAGCGACAACGTGCCCTCCGAA
GAGGTCGTGAAGAAGATGAAGAACTACTGGCGGCAGCTGCTGAACGCCAAGCTGATTACCCAGAGAAAGT
TCGACAATCTGACCAAGGCCGAGAGAGGCGGCCTGAGCGAACTGGATAAGGCCGGCTTCATCAAGAGACA
GCTGGTGGAAACCCGGCAGATCACAAAGCACGTGGCACAGATCCTGGACTCCCGGATGAACACTAAGTAC
GACGAGAATGACAAGCTGATCCGGGAAGTGAAAGTGATCACCCTGAAGTCCAAGCTGGTGTCCGATTTCC
GGAAGGATTTCCAGTTTTACAAAGTGCGCGAGATCAACAACTACCACCACGCCCACGACGCCTACCTGAA
CGCCGTCGTGGGAACCGCCCTGATCAAAAAGTACCCTAAGCTGGAAAGCGAGTTCGTGTACGGCGACTAC
AAGGTGTACGACGTGCGGAAGATGATCGCCAAGAGCGAGCAGGAAATCGGCAAGGCTACCGCCAAGTACT
TCTTCTACAGCAACATCATGAACTTTTTCAAGACCGAGATTACCCTGGCCAACGGCGAGATCCGGAAGCG
GCCTCTGATCGAGACAAACGGCGAAACCGGGGAGATCGTGTGGGATAAGGGCCGGGATTTTGCCACCGTG
CGGAAAGTGCTGAGCATGCCCCAAGTGAATATCGTGAAAAAGACCGAGGTGCAGACAGGCGGCTTCAGCA
AAGAGTCTATCCTGCCCAAGAGGAACAGCGATAAGCTGATCGCCAGAAAGAAGGACTGGGACCCTAAGAA
GTACGGCGGCTTCGACAGCCCCACCGTGGCCTATTCTGTGCTGGTGGTGGCCAAAGTGGAAAAGGGCAAG
TCCAAGAAACTGAAGAGTGTGAAAGAGCTGCTGGGGATCACCATCATGGAAAGAAGCAGCTTCGAGAAGA
ATCCCATCGACTTTCTGGAAGCCAAGGGCTACAAAGAAGTGAAAAAGGACCTGATCATCAAGCTGCCTAA
GTACTCCCTGTTCGAGCTGGAAAACGGCCGGAAGAGAATGCTGGCCTCTGCCGGCGAACTGCAGAAGGGA
AACGAACTGGCCCTGCCCTCCAAATATGTGAACTTCCTGTACCTGGCCAGCCACTATGAGAAGCTGAAGG
GCTCCCCCGAGGATAATGAGCAGAAACAGCTGTTTGTGGAACAGCACAAGCACTACCTGGACGAGATCAT
CGAGCAGATCAGCGAGTTCTCCAAGAGAGTGATCCTGGCCGACGCTAATCTGGACAAAGTGCTGTCCGCC
TACAACAAGCACCGGGATAAGCCCATCAGAGAGCAGGCCGAGAATATCATCCACCTGTTTACCCTGACCA
ATCTGGGAGCCCCTGCCGCCTTCAAGTACTTTGACACCACCATCGACCGGAAGAGGTACACCAGCACCAA
AGAGGTGCTGGACGCCACCCTGATCCACCAGAGCATCACCGGCCTGTACGAGACACGGATCGACCTGTCT
CAGCTGGGAGGCGACAAAAGGCCGGCGGCCACGAAAAAGGCCGGCCAGGCAAAAAAGAAAAAGGAATTCG
GCAGTGGAGAGGGCAGAGGAAGTCTGCTAACATGCGGTGACGTCGAGGAGAATCCTGGCCCAATGACCGA
GTACAAGCCCACGGTGCGCCTCGCCACCCGCGACGACGTCCCCAGGGCCGTACGCACCCTCGCCGCCGCG
TTCGCCGACTACCCCGCCACGCGCCACACCGTCGATCCGGACCGCCACATCGAGCGGGTCACCGAGCTGC
AAGAACTCTTCCTCACGCGCGTCGGGCTCGACATCGGCAAGGTGTGGGTCGCGGACGACGGCGCCGCGGT
GGCGGTCTGGACCACGCCGGAGAGCGTCGAAGCGGGGGCGGTGTTCGCCGAGATCGGCCCGCGCATGGCC
GAGTTGAGCGGTTCCCGGCTGGCCGCGCAGCAACAGATGGAAGGCCTCCTGGCGCCGCACCGGCCCAAGG
AGCCCGCGTGGTTCCTGGCCACCGTCGGCGTCTCGCCCGACCACCAGGGCAAGGGTCTGGGCAGCGCCGT
CGTGCTCCCCGGAGTGGAGGCGGCCGAGCGCGCCGGGGTGCCCGCCTTCCTGGAGACCTCCGCGCCCCAC
AACCTCCCCTTCTACGAGCGGCTCGGCTTCACCGTCACCGCCGACGTCGAGGTGCCCGAAGGACCGCGCA
CCTGGTGCATGACCCGCAAGCCCGGTGCCTGAGAATTCTAACTAGAGCTCGCTGATCAGCCTCGACTGTG
CCTTCTAGTTGCCAGCCATCTGTTGTTTGCCCCTCCCCCGTGCCTTCCTTGACCCTGGAAGGTGCCACTC
CCACTGTCCTTTCCTAATAAAATGAGGAAATTGCATCGCATTGTCTGAGTAGGTGTCATTCTATTCTGGG
GGGTGGGGTGGGGCAGGACAGCAAGGGGGAGGATTGGGAAGAGAATAGCAGGCATGCTGGGGAGCGGCCG
CAGGAACCCCTAGTGATGGAGTTGGCCACTCCCTCTCTGCGCGCTCGCTCGCTCACTGAGGCCGGGCGAC
CAAAGGTCGCCCGACGCCCGGGCTTTGCCCGGGCGGCCTCAGTGAGCGAGCGAGCGCGCAGCTGCCTGCA
GGGGCGCCTGATGCGGTATTTTCTCCTTACGCATCTGTGCGGTATTTCACACCGCATA
[95 nt withheld, positions 5659-5753]
T
[46 nt withheld, positions 5755-5800]
C
[141 nt withheld, positions 5802-5942]
CCTTTGACGTTGGAGTCCACGTTCTTT
[37 nt withheld, positions 5970-6006]
ACTCTATCTCGGGCTATTCTTTTGATTTATAAGGGATTTTGCCGATTTCGGTCTATTGGTTAAAAAATGA
GCTGATTTAACAAAAATTTAACGCGAATTTTAACAAAATATTAACGTTTACAATTTTATGGTGCACTCTC
AGTACAATCTGCTCTGATGCCGCATAGTTAAGCCAGCCCCGACACCCGCCAACACCCGCTGACGCGCCCT
GACGGGCTTGTCTGCTCCCGGCATCCGCTTACAGACAAGCTGTGACCGTCTCCGGGAGCTGCATGTGTCA
GAGGTTTTCACCGTCATCACCGAAACGCGCGAGACGAAAGGGCCTCGTGATACGCCTATTTTTATAGGTT
AATGTCATGATAATAATGGTTTCTTAGACGTCAGGTGGCACTTTTCGGGGAAATGTGCGCGGAACCCCTA
TTTGTTTATTTTTCTAAATACATTCAAATATGTATCCGCTCATGAGACAATAACCCTGATAAATGCTTCA
ATAATATTGAAAAAGGAAGAGTATGAGTATTCAACATTTCCGTGTCGCCCTTATTCCCTTTTTTGCGGCA
TTTTGCCTTCCTGTTTTTGCTCACCCAGAAACGCTGGTGAAAGTAAAAGATGCTGAAGATCAGTTGGGTG
CACGAGTGGGTTACATCGAACTGGATCTCAACAGCGGTAAGATCCTTGAGAGTTTTCGCCCCGAAGAACG
TTTTCCAATGATGAGCACTTTTAAAGTTCTGCTATGTGGCGCGGTATTATCCCGTATTGACGCCGGGCAA
GAGCAACTCGGTCGCCGCATACACTATTCTCAGAATGACTTGGTTGAGTACTCACCAGTCACAGAAAAGC
ATCTTACGGATGGCATGACAGTAAGAGAATTATGCAGTGCTGCCATAACCATGAGTGATAACACTGCGGC
CAACTTACTTCTGACAACGATCGGAGGACCGAAGGAGCTAACCGCTTTTTTGCACAACATGGGGGATCAT
GTAACTCGCCTTGATCGTTGGGAACCGGAGCTGAATGAAGCCATACCAAACGACGAGCGTGACACCACGA
TGCCTGTAGCAATGGCAACAACGTTGCGCAAACTATTAACTGGCGAACTACTTACTCTAGCTTCCCGGCA
ACAATTAATAGACTGGATGGAGGCGGATAAAGTTGCAGGACCACTTCTGCGCTCGGCCCTTCCGGCTGGC
TGGTTTATTGCTGATAAATCTGGAGCCGGTGAGCGTGGAAGCCGCGGTATCATTGCAGCACTGGGGCCAG
ATGGTAAGCCCTCCCGTATCGTAGTTATCTACACGACGGGGAGTCAGGCAACTATGGATGAACGAAATAG
ACAGATCGCTGAGATAGGTGCCTCACTGATTAAGCATTGGTAACTGTCAGACCAAGTTTACTCATATATA
CTTTAGATTGATTTAAAACTTCATTTTTAATTTAAAAGGATCTAGGTGAAGATCCTTTTTGATAATCTCA
TGACCAAAATCCCTTAACGTGAGTTTTCGTTCCACTGAGCGTCAGACCCCGTAGAAAAGATCAAAGGATC
TTCTTGAGATCCTTTTTTTCTGCGCGTAATCTGCTGCTTGCAAACAAAAAAACCACCGCTACCAGCGGTG
GTTTGTTTGCCGGATCAAGAGCTACCAACTCTTTTTCCGAAGGTAACTGGCTTCAGCAGAGCGCAGATAC
CAAATACTGTTCTTCTAGTGTAGCCGTAGTTAGGCCACCACTTCAAGAACTCTGTAGCACCGCCTACATA
CCTCGCTCTGCTAATCCTGTTACCAGTGGCTGCTGCCAGTGGCGATAAGTCGTGTCTTACCGGGTTGGAC
TCAAGACGATAGTTACCGGATAAGGCGCAGCGGTCGGGCTGAACGGGGGGTTCGTGCACACAGCCCAGCT
TGGAGCGAACGACCTACACCGAACTGAGATACCTACAGCGTGAGCTATGAGAAAGCGCCACGCTTCCCGA
AGGGAGAAAGGCGGACAGGTATCCGGTAAGCGGCAGGGTCGGAACAGGAGAGCGCACGAGGGAGCTTCCA
GGGGGAAACGCCTGGTATCTTTATAGTCCTGTCGGGTTTCGCCACCTCTGACTTGAGCGTCGATTTTTGT
GATGCTCGTCAGGGGGGCGGAGCCTATGGAAAAACGCCAGCAACGCGGCCTTTTTACGGTTCCTGGCCTT
TTGCTGGCCTTTTGCTCACATGTGAGGGCCTATTTCCCATGATTCCTTCATATTTGCATATACGATACAA
GGCTGTTAGAGAGATAATTGGAATTAATTTGACTGTAAACACAAAGATATTAGTACAAAATACGTGACGT
AGAAAGTAATAATTTCTTGGGTAGTTTGCAGTTTTAAAATTATGTTTTAAAATGGACTATCATATGCTTA
CCGTAACTTGAAAGTATTTCGATTTCTTGGCTTTATATATCTTGTGGAAAGGACGAAACACCGCCATGCA
GTGGAATGGTAAGGTTTTAGAGCTAGAAATAGCAAGTTAAAATAAGGCTAGTCCGTTATCAACTTGAAAA
AGTGGCACCGAGTCGGTGCTTTTTTGTTTTAGAGCTAGAAATAGCAAGTTAAAATAAGGCTAGTCCGTTT
TTAGCGCGTGCGCCAATTCTGCAGACAAATGGCTCTAGAGGTACCCGTTACATAACTTACGGTAAATGGC
CCGCCTGGCTGACCGCCCAACGACCCCCGCCCATTGACGTCAATAGTAACGCCAATAGGGACTTTCCATT
GACGTCAATGGGTGGAGTATTTACGGTAAACTGCCCACTTGGCAGTACATCAAGTGTATCATATGCCAAG
TACGCCCCCTATTGACGTCAATGACGGTAAATGGCCCGCCTGGCATTGTGCCCAGTACATGACCTTATGG
GACTTTCCTACTTGGCAGTACATCTACGTATTAGTCATCGCTATTACCATGGTCGAGGTGAGCCCCACGT
TCTGCTTCACTCTCCCCATCTCCCCCCCCTCCCCACCCCCAATTTTGTATTTATTTATTTTTTAATTATT
TTGTGCAGCGATGGGGGCGGGGG
