[The description below was written by a language model from this plasmid's Addgene catalogue record.]
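Description:
sgAPC(B) is a mammalian expression plasmid of about 9.2 kb built on the pSpCas9(BB)-2A-Puro (PX459) backbone, an all-in-one CRISPR/Cas9 vector. It carries a single guide RNA directed against the human APC gene, a negative regulator of WNT signaling, with the target site lying around codon I1417. The guide was inserted as a short duplex between the two BbsI sites of the backbone, and both sites were destroyed in the process, as is usual for this type IIS cloning scheme. The plasmid is propagated in E. coli under ampicillin selection; its copy number is recorded as unknown.

No feature table accompanies the record, so the regulatory elements are not listed explicitly. From the general design of PX459, the guide is placed upstream of the sgRNA scaffold and transcribed from a human U6 RNA polymerase III promoter, while a separate cassette expresses Streptococcus pyogenes Cas9 joined through a 2A self-cleaving peptide to puromycin N-acetyltransferase. This arrangement lets a single transfection deliver both nuclease and guide, and transfected mammalian cells can be enriched with puromycin, the selectable marker named in the record.

The construct is intended to introduce a Cas9 cut in human APC near codon 1417. The associated publication describes a CRISPR-barcoding approach for modeling intratumor genetic heterogeneity and analysing oncogenic driver mutations, which suggests the guide is used for editing at this site, but the record does not describe any donor template. The "(B)" in the name is not explained.
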