Addgene plasmid #85558: sgAPC(B)
Purpose: Expresses sgRNA targeting human APC around codon I1417
Depositing lab: Luca Grumolato. Depositing organization: INSERM U982, Génomique fonctionnelle et physiopathologie neuronale et neuroendocrine. Publication: CRISPR-Barcoding for Intratumor Genetic Heterogeneity Modeling and Functional Analysis of Oncogenic Driver Mutations. Guernet A, Mungamuri SK, Cartier D, Sachidanandam R, Jayaprakash A, Adriouch S, Vezain M, Charbonnier F, Rohkin G, Coutant S, Yao S, Ainani H, Alexandre D, Tournier I, Boyer O, Aaronson SA, Anouar Y, Grumolato L. Mol Cell. 2016 Aug 4;63(3):526-38. doi: 10.1016/j.molcel.2016.06.017. Epub 2016 Jul 21. PubMed 27453044.
Backbone
  Vector backbone: pSpCas9(BB)-2A-Puro (PX459)
  Backbone manufacturer: Feng Zhang
  Total vector size (bp): 9200
  Vector type: Mammalian Expression
  Selectable markers: Puromycin
Growth in bacteria
  Bacterial resistance: Ampicillin, 100 μg/mL
  Growth temperature: 37°C
  Growth strain: DH5alpha
  Copy number: Unknown
Gene/Insert
  Gene/Insert name: APC, WNT signaling pathway regulator
  gRNA/shRNA sequence: CCATGCAGTGGAATGGTAAG
  Species: H. sapiens (human)
  Entrez Gene: APC (a.k.a. BTPS2, DESMD, DP2, DP2.5, DP3, GS, PPP1R46)
  Cloning method: Restriction Enzyme; 5′ cloning site BbsI (destroyed during cloning); 3′ cloning site BbsI (destroyed during cloning)
  Sequencing primers: 5′ GAGGGCCTATTTCCCATGATTCC
Terms and licenses: Academic/Nonprofit Terms; Industry Terms: Not Available to Industry
How to cite: sgAPC(B) was a gift from Luca Grumolato (Addgene plasmid # 85558 ; http://n2t.net/addgene:85558 ; RRID:Addgene_85558)
